>Addgene plasmid #198923 | pGL0_7 [pSa ORI] | addgene full sequence | sequence record 393049 | Addgene NGS Result
ATCGCCACTGGCAGCAGCCACTGGTAACAGGATTAGCAGAGCGAGGTATGTAGGCGGTGCTACAGAGTTC
TTGAAGTGGTGGCCTAACTACGGCTACACTAGAAGAACAGTATTTGGTATCTGCGCTCTGCTGAAGCCAG
TTACCTTCGGAAAAAGAGTTGGTAGCTCTTGATCCGGCAAACAAACCACCGCTGGTAGCGGTGGTTTTTT
TGTTTGCAAGCAGCAGATTACGCGCAGAAAAAAAGGATCTCAAGAAGATCCTTTGATCTTTTCTACGGGG
TCTGACGCTCTATTCAACAAAGCCGCCGTCCCGTCAAGTCAGCGTAAATGGGTAGGGGGCTTCAAATCGT
CCCCCCATACGATATAAGTTGTTACTAGTGCTTGGATTCTCACCAATAAAAAACGCCCGGCGGCAACCGA
GCGTTCTGAACAAATCCAGATGGAGTTCTGAGGTCATTACTGGATCTATCAACAGGAGTCCAAGCGAGCT
CGATATCAAATTACGCCCCGCCCTGCCACTCATCGCAGTACTGTTGTAATTCATTAAGCATTCTGCCGAC
ATGGAAGCCATCACAAACGGCATGATGAACCTGAATCGCCAGCGGCATCAGCACCTTGTCGCCTTGCGTA
TAATATTTGCCCATGGTGAAAACGGGGGCGAAGAAGTTGTCCATATTGGCCACGTTTAAATCAAAACTGG
TGAAACTCACCCAGGGATTGGCTGAGACGAAAAACATATTCTCAATAAACCCTTTAGGGAAATAGGCCAG
GTTTTCACCGTAACACGCCACATCTTGCGAATATATGTGTAGAAACTGCCGGAAATCGTCGTGGTATTCA
CTCCAGAGCGATGAAAACGTTTCAGTTTGCTCATGGAAAACGGTGTAACAAGGGTGAACACTATCCCATA
TCACCAGCTCACCGTCTTTCATTGCCATACGAAATTCCGGATGAGCATTCATCAGGCGGGCAAGAATGTG
AATAAAGGCCGGATAAAACTTGTGCTTATTTTTCTTTACGGTCTTTAAAAAGGCCGTAATATCCAGCTGA
ACGGTCTGGTTATAGGTACATTGAGCAACTGACTGAAATGCCTCAAAATGTTCTTTACGATGCCATTGGG
ATATATCAACGGTGGTATATCCAGTGATTTTTTTCTCCATTTTAGCTTCCTTAGCTCCTGAAAATCTCGA
TAACTCAAAAAATACGCCCGGTAGTGATCTTATTTCATTATGGTGAAAGTTGGAACCTCTTACGTGCCGA
TCAACGTCTCATTGATACCTGAAACAAAACCCATCGTACGGCCAAGGAAGTCTCCAATAACTGTGATCCA
CCACAAGCGCCAGGGTTTTCCCAGTCACGACGTTGTAAAACGACGGCCAGTCATGCATAATCCGCACGCA
TCTGGAATAAGGAAGTGCCATTCCGCCTGACCTTAGCGTGCGAACAGCACGCTATTGTTGTATCATTACT
CGCATCCATTCTCAGGCTGTCTCGTCTCGTCTCCGAGGTCTCCGGAGGATCGAGCGGCATTTCATTCAGG
CACGTACCACCGAGGCGCTACAAGTCGCCAGAGAGCGCGGCAAGACGCTCGGGCGACCCAAGGGCAGCAA
ATCGAGCGCCTTGAAGCTGGACAGCCGTATTGATGAAGTACAGGCATACGTGAACCTTGGCTTGCCGCAA
AGTCGCGCAGCCGAGTTGTTAGGCGTCAGCCCTCACACCTTGCGCCTGTTCATCAAACGCCGGAACATCA
AACCCACAAACACTAGACCAACCATCACCATGCCGGGGAGGGAACAACATGCCTAAGAACAACAAAGCCC
CCGGCCATCGTATCAACGAGATCATCAAGACGAGCCTCGCGCTCGAAATGGAGGATGCCCGCGAAGCTGG
CTTAGTCGGCTACATGGCCCGTTGCCTTGTGCAAGCGACCATGCCCCACACCGACCCCAAGACCAGCTAC
TTTGAGCGCACCAATGGCATCGTCACCTTGTCGATCATGGGCAAGCCGAGCATCGGCCTGCCCTACGGTT
CTATGCCGCGCACCTTGCTTGCTTGGATATGCACCGAGGCCGTGCGAACGAAAGACCCCGTGTTGAACCT
TGGCCGGTCGCAATCGGAATTTCTACAAAGGCTCGGAATGCACACCGATGGCCGTTACACGGCCACCCTT
CGCAATCAGGCGCAACGCCTGTTTTCATCCATGATTTCGCTTGCCGGCGAGCAAGGCAATGACTTCGGCA
TTGAGAACGTCGTCATTGCCAAGCGCGCTTTTCTATTCTGGAATCCCAAGCGGCCAGAAGATCGGGCGCT
ATGGGATAGCACCCTCACCCTCACAGGCGATTTCTTCGAGGAAGTCACCCGCTCACCGGTTCCTATCCGA
ATCGACTACCTGCATGCCTTGCGGCAGTCTCCGCTTGCGATGGACATTTACACGTGGCTGACCTATCGCG
TGTTCCTGTTGCGGGCCAAGGGCCGCCCCTTCGTGCAAATCCCTTGGGTCGCCCTGCAAGCGCAATTCGG
CTCATCCTATGGCAGCCGCGCACGCAACTCGCCCGAACTGGACGATAAGGCCCGAGAGCGGGCAGAGCGG
GCAGCACTCGCCAGCTTCAAATACAACTTCAAAAAGCGCCTACGCGAAGTGTTGATTGTCTATCCCGAGG
CAAGCGACTGCATCGAAGATGACGGCGAATGCCTGCGCATCAAATCCACACGCCTGCATGTCACCCGCGC
ACCCGGCAAGGGCGCTCGCATCGGCCCCCCTCCGACTTGACCAGGCCAACGCTACGCTTGGCTTGGTCAA
GCCTTCCCATCCAACAGCCCGCCGTCGAGCGGGCTTTTTTATCCCCGGAAGCCTGTGGATAGAGGGTAGT
TATCCACGTGAAACCGCTAATGCCCCGCAAAGCCTTGATTCACGGGGCTTTCCGGCCCGCTCCAAAAACT
ATCCACGTGAAATCGCTAATCAGGGTACGTGAAATCGCTAATCGGAGTACGTGAAATCGCTAATAAGGTC
ACGTGAAATCGCTAATCAAAAAGGCACGTGAGAACGCTAATAGCCCTTTCAGATCAACAGCTTGCAAACA
CCCCTCGCTCCGGCAAGTAGTTACAGCAAGTAGTATGTTCAATTAGCTTTTCAATTATGAATATATATAT
CAATTATTGGTCGCCCTTGGCTTGTGGACAATGCGCTACGCGCACCGGCTCCGCCCGTGGACAACCGCAA
GCGGTTGCCCACCGTCGAGCGCCCGCTCGAGACCACCCCAGGATACATAGATTACCACAACTCCGAGCCC
TTCCACCTAGCGTGCTAACCACGCACGCTATTGTTGTATAGGCTAGGTGGAGGCTCAGTGATGATAAGTC
TGCGATGGTGGATGCATGTGTCATGGTCATAGCTGTTTCCTGTGTGAAATTGTTATCCGCTCAGAGGGCA
CAATCCTATTCCGCGCTATCCGACAATCTCCAAGACATTAGGTGGAGTTCAGTTCGGCGTATGGCATATG
TCGCTGGAAAGAACATGTGAGCAAAAGGCCAGCAAAAGGCCAGGAACCGTAAAAAGGCCGCGTTGCTGGC
GTTTTTCCATAGGCTCCGCCCCCCTGACGAGCATCACAAAAATCGACGCTCAAGTCAGAGGTGGCGAAAC
CCGACAGGACTATAAAGATACCAGGCGTTTCCCCCTGGAAGCTCCCTCGTGCGCTCTCCTGTTCCGACCC
TGCCGCTTACCGGATACCTGTCCGCCTTTCTCCCTTCGGGAAGCGTGGCGCTTTCTCATAGCTCACGCTG
TAGGTATCTCAGTTCGGTGTAGGTCGTTCGCTCCAAGCTGGGCTGTGTGCACGAACCCCCCGTTCAGCCC
GACCGCTGCGCCTTATCCGGTAACTATCGTCTTGAGTCCAACCCGGTAAGACACGACTT
Features (pLannotate 1.2.2; 7 found; start..end, strand, type, name):
    386..480     -  terminator     lambda t0 terminator: transcription terminator from phage lambda
    504..1160    -  CDS            cat: CAT_ECOLX - Experimental evidence at protein level: Swiss-Prot protein existence level 1. This enzyme is an effector of chloramphenicol resistance in bacteria. From Escherichia coli. This protein is used as a marker in many commonly used cloning vectors, such as pACYC184.
   1161..1263    -  promoter       cat promoter: promoter of the E. coli cat gene encoding chloramphenicol acetyltransferase
   1338..1381    -  CDS            lacZα (fragment): LacZα fragment of β-galactosidase; lacZ fragment
   1799..2770    +  CDS            RepA: replication protein of plasmid pSa; repA
   2807..3242    +  rep_origin     pSa ori: origin of replication from bacterial plasmid pSa
   3574..253     -  rep_origin     ori (across the origin): high-copy-number ColE1/pMB1/pBR322/pUC origin of replication
