[The description below was written by a language model from this plasmid's Addgene catalogue record and pLannotate feature annotations shown in this document.]
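Description:
pGL0_7 [pSa ORI] is a 3.9 kb Level 0 part plasmid for synthetic biology, built on the pGLDV_17 backbone, that stores the replication module of the bacterial plasmid pSa as a reusable component. "Level 0" is the usual term for a basic part in hierarchical modular cloning schemes, but the record lists the cloning method as unknown and the feature table annotates no assembly sites, so how the part is released is not stated. The plasmid is maintained in E. coli at high copy through a ColE1/pMB1/pUC-type origin. It is selected with chloramphenicol via a cat gene (chloramphenicol acetyltransferase) driven by its native cat promoter and followed by a phage lambda t0 terminator. A short residual lacZα fragment is also annotated next to the insert; it may be a remnant of a screening cassette in the parent vector, but the record does not say so.

The payload consists of the RepA coding sequence, which encodes the pSa replication protein, followed immediately downstream on the same strand by the pSa origin of replication. Together these two elements make up the plasmid-encoded initiator and its cognate origin. The source species is recorded as Shigella sp., and the part is noted as derived from earlier plasmids made in other laboratories. No promoter for RepA is separately annotated.

The plasmid was deposited with work on a scalable, high-throughput framework for identifying origins of replication that function in non-model bacteria. It therefore appears to serve as one member of a collection of origin parts to be combined into test vectors, with the E. coli origin and marker used only to propagate the stored part.
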