Addgene plasmid #198923: pGL0_7 [pSa ORI]
Purpose: Level 0 part
Depositing lab: Charlie Gilbert & Nili Ostrov & Cultivarium Tools. Depositing organization: Cultivarium, Convergent Research. Publication: A scalable framework for high-throughput identification of functional origins of replication in non-model bacteria. Gilbert C, Brumwell SL, Crits-Christoph A, Kang SC, Martin-Moldes Z, Alsharif W, Esmurria A, Nguyen M-A, Lee HH, Ostrov N. bioRxiv 2023.05.19.541510 10.1101/2023.05.19.541510.
Backbone
  Vector backbone: pGLDV_17
  Vector type: Synthetic Biology
Growth in bacteria
  Bacterial resistance: Chloramphenicol, 25 μg/mL
  Growth temperature: 37°C
  Growth strain: E. coli Zymo 10B
  Copy number: High Copy
Gene/Insert
  Gene/Insert name: pSa ORI
  Species: Shigella sp.
  Cloning method: Unknown
Resource information
  A portion of this plasmid was derived from a plasmid made by: Kado and Mullineaux labs (Tait et al. 1983 https://doi.org/10.1038/nbt0583-269, Okumura & Kado 1992 https://doi.org/10.1007/bf00286181, Hellens et al. 2000 https://doi.org/10.1023/A:1006496308160)
Terms and licenses: Academic/Nonprofit Terms; Industry Terms: Not Available to Industry
How to cite: pGL0_7 [pSa ORI] was a gift from Charlie Gilbert & Nili Ostrov & Cultivarium Tools (Addgene plasmid # 198923 ; http://n2t.net/addgene:198923 ; RRID:Addgene_198923)
